Addgene plasmid #100981: pThermoCas9_ctrl
Purpose: Expresses ThermoCas9 and its sgRNA module
Depositing lab: John van der Oost. Depositing organization: Wageningen University, Department Agrotechnology & Food Sciences. Publication: Characterizing a thermostable Cas9 for bacterial genome editing and silencing. Mougiakos I, Mohanraju P, Bosma EF, Vrouwe V, Finger Bou M, Naduthodi MIS, Gussak A, Brinkman RBL, van Kranenburg R, van der Oost J. Nat Commun. 2017 Nov 21;8(1):1647. doi: 10.1038/s41467-017-01591-4. PubMed 29162801.
Backbone
  Vector backbone: pNW33n
  Backbone size w/o insert (bp): 4217
  Total vector size (bp): 7467
  Modifications to backbone: Removal of a 810nt long redundant fragment from the backbone
  Vector type: Bacterial Expression
Growth in bacteria
  Bacterial resistance: Chloramphenicol, 25 μg/mL
  Growth temperature: 37°C
  Growth strain: DH5alpha
  Growth instructions: Culture medium: LB + 25ug/ml chloramphenicol
  Copy number: Unknown
Gene/Insert 1
  Gene/Insert name: Cas9 from the type IIc CRISPR-Cas sytem of Geobacillus thermodenitrificans T12 strain (alt name: ThermoCas9)
  Species: Geobacillus thermodenitrificans T12
  Insert size (bp): 3249
  GenBank ID: ARP41326.1
  Promoter: B. smithii xylL promoter
  Tag / fusion protein: None
  Cloning method: Gibson Cloning
  Sequencing primers: 5′ ATGAAGTATAAAATCGGTCTTG; 3′ TTATAACGGACGGATAGTTTC
Gene/Insert 2
  Gene/Insert name: ThermoCas9 single guide RNA expressing module (alt name: sgRNA)
  Species: Geobacillus thermodenitrificans T12
  Insert size (bp): 192
  Promoter: B. coagulans DSM 1 pta promoter
  Tag / fusion protein: None
  Cloning method: Gibson Cloning
  Sequencing primers: 5′ ggatcccatgacgctagtatccagctggGTCATAGTTCCCCTGAGAT; 3′ CCCTCCCATGCACAATAG
Terms and licenses: Academic/Nonprofit Terms; Industry Terms: Not Available to Industry
Depositor comments: Please visit https://www.biorxiv.org/content/early/2017/08/18/177717 for bioRxiv preprint.
How to cite: pThermoCas9_ctrl was a gift from John van der Oost (Addgene plasmid # 100981 ; http://n2t.net/addgene:100981 ; RRID:Addgene_100981)
