[The description below was written by a language model from this plasmid's Addgene catalogue record and pLannotate feature annotations shown in this document.]
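Description:
pThermoCas9_ctrl is a 7,467 bp bacterial expression plasmid built on the pNW33n backbone, from which the depositors removed an 810 nt fragment they considered redundant. The annotated backbone elements show a shuttle arrangement. A high-copy ColE1/pUC-type origin supports propagation in E. coli. A repB replication gene of the kind found on Gram-positive plasmids, together with a remnant of a pre/mob gene, provides for replication in Gram-positive hosts. Selection relies on a Staphylococcus aureus-type cat gene conferring chloramphenicol resistance. Leftover lac promoter, lac operator, CAP-site and lacI fragments are also detected; these look like cloning-vector remnants rather than functional parts of the payload.

The payload consists of two modules assembled by Gibson cloning. The first is the untagged 3,249 bp cas9 gene from the type II-C CRISPR-Cas system of Geobacillus thermodenitrificans T12 (ThermoCas9), a thermostable Cas9 orthologue, expressed from the Bacillus smithii xylL promoter. The second is a 192 bp ThermoCas9 single guide RNA module driven by the pta promoter of Bacillus coagulans DSM 1. The automated feature table does not annotate either module or its promoter. The largely unannotated region downstream of the E. coli origin presumably holds them, and the only hit there is a short Geobacillus chdC-like fragment of unclear significance.

The associated work concerns characterising a thermostable Cas9 for bacterial genome editing and silencing. The "ctrl" suffix suggests a control version of the system, but the record does not state the spacer target or whether the guide is non-targeting.
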