Features (pLannotate 1.2.2; 10 found; start..end, strand, type, name):
     70..86      -  protein_bind   lac operator: The lac repressor binds to the lac operator to inhibit transcription in E. coli. This inhibition can be relieved by adding lactose or isopropyl-β-D-thiogalactopyranoside (IPTG). lac repressor encoded by lacI
     94..124     -  promoter       lac promoter: promoter for the E. coli lac operon
    139..160     -  protein_bind   CAP binding site: CAP binding activates transcription in the presence of cAMP. E. coli catabolite activator protein
    173..212     -  CDS            lacI (fragment): lac repressor; lacI; The lac repressor binds to the lac operator to inhibit transcription in E. coli. This inhibition can be relieved by adding lactose or isopropyl-β-D-thiogalactopyranoside (IPTG).
    293..940     -  CDS            cat: CAT1_STAAU - Experimental evidence at transcript level: Swiss-Prot protein existence level 2. This enzyme is an effector of chloramphenicol resistance in bacteria. From Staphylococcus aureus.
   1047..2051    -  CDS            repB: RepB replication protein; repB; from Enterococcus faecalis plasmid pAMα1 AAN03827.1 22652809.0
   2387..2506    -  CDS            pre (fragment): PRE_STRAG - Also known as mob. Experimental evidence at protein level: Swiss-Prot protein existence level 1. The interaction of the RSA site and the PRE protein may not only serves a function in plasmid maintenance, but may also contributes to the distribution of small antibiotic resistance plasmids among Gram- positive bacteria. From Streptococcus agalactiae.
   2507..2560    -  CDS            lacI (fragment): lac repressor; lacI; The lac repressor binds to the lac operator to inhibit transcription in E. coli. This inhibition can be relieved by adding lactose or isopropyl-β-D-thiogalactopyranoside (IPTG).
   2743..3331    -  rep_origin     ori: high-copy-number ColE1/pMB1/pBR322/pUC origin of replication
   6963..7082    -  CDS            chdC (fragment): CHDC_GEOKA - Experimental evidence at protein level: Swiss-Prot protein existence level 1. Involved in coproporphyrin-dependent heme b biosynthesis. Catalyzes the decarboxylation of Fe-coproporphyrin III (coproheme) to heme b (protoheme IX), the last step of the pathway. The reaction occurs in a stepwise manner with a three-propionate intermediate. From Geobacillus kaustophilus (strain HTA426).
>Addgene plasmid #100981 | pThermoCas9_ctrl | addgene full sequence | sequence record 196605 | Addgene NGS Result
ACTATAAAACTATTGTGCATGGGAGGGAAGCTTGGCGTAATCATGGTCATAGCTGTTTCCTGTGTGAAAT
TGTTATCCGCTCACAATTCCACACAACATACGAGCCGGAAGCATAAAGTGTAAAGCCTGGGGTGCCTAAT
GAGTGAGCTAACTCACATTAATTGCGTTGCGCTCACTGCCCGCTTTCCAGTCGGGAAACCTGTCGTGCCA
GCCCTTCAAACTTCCCAAAGGCGAGCCCTAGTGACATTAGAAAACCGACTGTAAAAAGTACAGTCGGCAT
TATCTCATATTATAAAAGCCAGTCATTAGGCCTATCTGACAATTCCTGAATAGAGTTCATAAACAATCCT
GCATGATAACCATCACAAACAGAATGATGTACCTGTAAAGATAGCGGTAAATATATTGAATTACCTTTAT
TAATGAATTTTCCTGCTGTAATAATGGGTAGAAGGTAATTACTATTATTATTGATATTTAAGTTAAACCC
AGTAAATGAAGTCCATGGAATAATAGAAAGAGAAAAAGCATTTTCAGGTATAGGTGTTTTGGGAAACAAT
TTCCCCGAACCATTATATTTCTCTACATCAGAAAGGTATAAATCATAAAACTCTTTGAAGTCATTCTTTA
CAGGAGTCCAAATACCAGAGAATGTTTTAGATACACCATCAAAAATTGTATAAAGTGGCTCTAACTTATC
CCAATAACCTAACTCTCCGTCGCTATTGTAACCAGTTCTAAAAGCTGTATTTGAGTTTATCACCCTTGTC
ACTAAGAAAATAAATGCAGGGTAAAATTTATATCCTTCTTGTTTTATGTTTCGGTATAAAACACTAATAT
CAATTTCTGTGGTTATACTAAAAGTCGTTTGTTGGTTCAAATAATGATTAAATATCTCTTTTCTCTTCCA
ATTGTCTAAATCAATTTTATTAAAGTTCATTTGATATGCCTCCTAAATTTTTATCTAAAGTGAATTTAGG
AGGCTTACTTGTCTGCTTTCTTCATTAGAATCAATCCTTTTTTAAAAGTCAATCCCGTTTGTTGAACTAC
TCTTTAATAAAATAATTTTTCCGTTCCCAATTCCACATTGCAATAATAGAAAATCCATCTTCATCGGCTT
TTTCGTCATCATCTGTATGAATCAAATCGCCTTCTTCTGTGTCATCAAGGTTTAATTTTTTATGTATTTC
TTTTAACAAACCACCATAGGAGATTAACCTTTTACGGTGTAAACCTTCCTCCAAATCAGACAAACGTTTC
AAATTCTTTTCTTCATCATCGGTCATAAAATCCGTATCCTTTACAGGATATTTTGCAGTTTCGTCAATTG
CCGATTGTATATCCGATTTATATTTATTTTTCGGTCGAATCATTTGAACTTTTACATTTGGATCATAGTC
TAATTTCATTGCCTTTTTCCAAAATTGAATCCATTGTTTTTGATTCACGTAGTTTTCTGTATTCTTAAAA
TAAGTTGGTTCCACACATACCAATACATGCATGTGCTGATTATAAGAATTATCTTTATTATTTATTGTCA
CTTCCGTTGCACGCATAAAACCAACAAGATTTTTATTAATTTTTTTATATTGCATCATTCGGCGAAATCC
TTGAGCCATATCTGACAAACTCTTATTTAATTCTTCGCCATCATAAACATTTTTAACTGTTAATGTGAGA
AACAACCAACGAACTGTTGGCTTTTGTTTAATAACTTCAGCAACAACCTTTTGTGACTGAATGCCATGTT
TCATTGCTCTCCTCCAGTTGCACATTGGACAAAGCCTGGATTTACAAAACCACACTCGATACAACTTTCT
TTCGCCTGTTTCACGATTTTGTTTATACTCTAATATTTCAGCACAATCTTTTACTCTTTCAGCCTTTTTA
AATTCAAGAATATGCAGAAGTTCAAAGTAATCAACATTAGCGATTTTCTTTTCTCTCCATGGTCTCACTT
TTCCACTTTTTGTCTTGTCCACTAAAACCCTTGATTTTTCATCTGAATAAATGCTACTATTAGGACACAT
AATATTAAAAGAAACCCCCATCTATTTAGTTATTTGTTTGGTCACTTATAACTTTAACAGATGGGGTTTT
TCTGTGCAACCAATTTTAAGGGTTTTCAATACTTTAAAACACATACATACCAACACTTCAACGCACCTTT
CAGCAACTAAAATAAAAATGACGTTATTTCTATATGTATCAAGAATAGAAAGAACTCGTTTTTCGCTACG
CTCAAAACGCAAAAAAAGCACTCATTCGAGTGCTTTTTCTTATCGCTCCAAATCATGCGATTTTTTCCTC
TTTGCTTTTCTTTGCTCACGAAGTTCTCGATCACGCTGCAAAACATCTTGAAGCGAAAAAGTATTCTTCT
TTTCTTCCGATCGCTCATGCTGACGCACGAAAAGCCCTCTAGGCGCATAGGAACAACTCCTAAATGCATG
TGAGGGGTTTTCTCGTCCATGTGAACAGTCGCATACGCAATATTTTGTTTCCCATACTGCATTAATGAAT
CGGCCAACGCGCGGGGAGAGGCGGTTTGCGTATTGGGCGCTCTTCCGCTTCCTCGCTCACTGACTCGCTG
CGCTCGGTCGTTCGGCTGCGGCGAGCGGTATCAGCTCACTCAAAGGCGGTAATACGGTTATCCACAGAAT
CAGGGGATAACGCAGGAAAGAACATGTGAGCAAAAGGCCAGCAAAAGGCCAGGAACCGTAAAAAGGCCGC
GTTGCTGGCGTTTTTCCATAGGCTCCGCCCCCCTGACGAGCATCACAAAAATCGACGCTCAAGTCAGAGG
TGGCGAAACCCGACAGGACTATAAAGATACCAGGCGTTTCCCCATGGAAGCTCCCTCGTGCGCTCTCCTG
TTCCGACCCTGCCGCTTACCGGATACCTGTCCGCCTTTCTCCCTTCGGGAAGCGTGGCGCTTTCTCATAG
CTCACGCTGTAGGTATCTCAGTTCGGTGTAGGTCGTTCGCTCCAAGCTGGGCTGTGTGCACGAACCCCCC
GTTCAGCCCGACCGCTGCGCCTTATCCGGTAACTATCGTCTTGAGTCCAACCCGGTAAGACACGACTTAT
CGCCACTGGCAGCAGCCACTGGTAACAGGATTAGCAGAGCGAGGTATGTAGGCGGTGCTACAGAGTTCTT
GAAGTGGTGGCCTAACTACGGCTACACTAGAAGAACAGTATTTGGTATCTGCGCTCTGCTGAAGCCAGTT
ACCTTCGGAAAAAGAGTTGGTAGCTCTTGATCCGGCAAACAAACCACCGCTGGTAGCGGTGGTTTTTTTG
TTTGCAAGCAGCAGATTACGCGCAGAAAAAAAGGATCTCAAGAAGATCCTTTGATCTTTTCTACGGGGTC
TGACGCTCAGTGGAACGAAAACTCACGTTAAGGGATTTTGGTCATGAGAACATCCTCTTTCTTAGTTTGT
ATAGTCAATAAACGAACTAAATTTTCATTTTTATCTTTTTCTAGACATTTTTATTGTATCGTATTTTTTA
TTCAAAAAAAATATTGAATTTTAAAAATGATGGTGCAGTATGAAGGTGTACTTAGTTTATTGGTTAAACA
AAGTACGCATCAATATATTTTTTTTGATGCGATTTGAATTCGCTTTCATTATCTAAAACATTCAATCGAG
GAGGTAACTTAAATGAAGTATAAAATCGGTCTTGATATCGGCATTACGTCTATCGGTTGGGCTGTCATTA
ATTTGGACATTCCTCGCATCGAAGATTTAGGTGTCCGCATTTTTGACAGAGCGGAAAACCCGAAAACCGG
GGAGTCACTAGCTCTTCCACGTCGCCTCGCCCGCTCCGCCCGACGTCGTCTGCGGCGTCGCAAACATCGA
CTGGAGCGCATTCGCCGCCTGTTCGTCCGCGAAGGAATTTTAACGAAGGAAGAGCTGAACAAGCTGTTTG
AAAAAAAGCACGAAATCGACGTCTGGCAGCTTCGTGTTGAAGCACTGGATCGAAAACTAAATAACGATGA
ATTAGCCCGCATCCTTCTTCATCTGGCTAAACGGCGTGGATTTAGATCCAACCGCAAGAGTGAGCGCACC
AACAAAGAAAACAGTACGATGCTCAAACATATTGAAGAAAACCAATCCATTCTTTCAAGTTACCGAACGG
TTGCAGAAATGGTTGTCAAGGATCCGAAATTTTCCCTGCACAAGCGTAATAAAGAGGATAATTACACCAA
CACTGTTGCCCGCGACGATCTTGAACGGGAAATCAAACTGATTTTCGCCAAACAGCGCGAATATGGGAAC
ATCGTTTGCACAGAAGCATTTGAACACGAGTATATTTCCATTTGGGCATCGCAACGCCCTTTTGCTTCTA
AGGATGATATCGAGAAAAAAGTCGGTTTCTGTACGTTTGAGCCTAAAGAAAAACGCGCGCCAAAAGCAAC
ATACACATTCCAGTCCTTCACCGTCTGGGAACATATTAACAAACTTCGTCTTGTCTCCCCGGGAGGCATC
CGGGCACTAACCGATGATGAACGTCGTCTTATATACAAGCAAGCATTTCATAAAAATAAAATCACCTTCC
ATGATGTTCGAACATTGCTTAACTTGCCTGACGACACCCGTTTTAAAGGTCTTTTATATGACCGAAACAC
CACGCTGAAGGAAAATGAGAAAGTTCGCTTCCTTGAACTCGGCGCCTATCATAAAATACGGAAAGCGATC
GACAGCGTCTATGGCAAAGGAGCAGCAAAATCATTTCGTCCGATTGATTTTGATACATTTGGCTACGCAT
TAACGATGTTTAAAGACGACACCGACATTCGCAGTTACTTGCGAAACGAATACGAACAAAATGGAAAACG
AATGGAAAATCTAGCGGATAAAGTCTATGATGAAGAATTGATTGAAGAACTTTTAAACTTATCGTTTTCT
AAGTTTGGTCATCTATCCCTTAAAGCGCTTCGCAACATCCTTCCATATATGGAACAAGGCGAAGTCTACT
CAACCGCTTGTGAACGAGCAGGATATACATTTACAGGGCCAAAGAAAAAACAGAAAACGGTATTGCTGCC
GAACATTCCGCCGATCGCCAATCCGGTCGTCATGCGCGCACTGACACAGGCACGCAAAGTGGTCAATGCC
ATTATCAAAAAGTACGGCTCACCGGTCTCCATCCATATCGAACTGGCCCGGGAACTATCACAATCCTTTG
ATGAACGACGTAAAATGCAGAAAGAACAGGAAGGAAACCGAAAGAAAAACGAAACTGCCATTCGCCAACT
TGTTGAATATGGGCTGACGCTCAATCCAACTGGGCTTGACATTGTGAAATTCAAACTATGGAGCGAACAA
AACGGAAAATGTGCCTATTCACTCCAACCGATCGAAATCGAGCGGTTGCTCGAACCAGGCTATACAGAAG
TCGACCATGTGATTCCATACAGCCGAAGCTTGGACGATAGCTATACCAATAAAGTTCTTGTGTTGACAAA
GGAGAACCGTGAAAAAGGAAACCGCACCCCAGCTGAATATTTAGGATTAGGCTCAGAACGTTGGCAACAG
TTCGAGACGTTTGTCTTGACAAATAAGCAGTTTTCGAAAAAGAAGCGGGATCGACTCCTTCGGCTTCATT
ACGATGAAAACGAAGAAAATGAGTTTAAAAATCGTAATCTAAATGATACCCGTTATATCTCACGCTTCTT
GGCTAACTTTATTCGCGAACATCTCAAATTCGCCGACAGCGATGACAAACAAAAAGTATACACGGTCAAC
GGCCGTATTACCGCCCATTTACGCAGCCGTTGGAATTTTAACAAAAACCGGGAAGAATCGAATTTGCATC
ATGCCGTCGATGCTGCCATCGTCGCCTGCACAACGCCGAGCGATATCGCCCGAGTCACCGCCTTCTATCA
ACGGCGCGAACAAAACAAAGAACTGTCCAAAAAGACGGATCCGCAGTTTCCGCAGCCTTGGCCGCACTTT
GCTGATGAACTGCAGGCGCGTTTATCAAAAAATCCAAAGGAGAGTATAAAAGCTCTCAATCTTGGAAATT
ATGATAACGAGAAACTCGAATCGTTGCAGCCGGTTTTTGTCTCCCGAATGCCGAAGCGGAGCATAACAGG
AGCGGCTCATCAAGAAACATTGCGGCGTTATATCGGCATCGACGAACGGAGCGGAAAAATACAGACGGTC
GTCAAAAAGAAACTATCCGAGATCCAACTGGATAAAACAGGTCATTTCCCAATGTACGGGAAAGAAAGCG
ATCCAAGGACATATGAAGCCATTCGCCAACGGTTGCTTGAACATAACAATGACCCAAAAAAGGCGTTTCA
AGAGCCTCTGTATAAACCGAAGAAGAACGGAGAACTAGGTCCTATCATCCGAACAATCAAAATCATCGAT
ACGACAAATCAAGTTATTCCGCTCAACGATGGCAAAACAGTCGCCTACAACAGCAACATCGTGCGGGTCG
ACGTCTTTGAGAAAGATGGCAAATATTATTGTGTCCCTATCTATACAATAGATATGATGAAAGGGATCTT
GCCAAACAAGGCGATCGAGCCGAACAAACCGTACTCTGAGTGGAAGGAAATGACGGAGGACTATACATTC
CGATTCAGTCTATACCCAAATGATCTTATCCGTATCGAATTTCCCCGAGAAAAAACAATAAAGACTGCTG
TGGGGGAAGAAATCAAAATTAAGGATCTGTTCGCCTATTATCAAACCATCGACTCCTCCAATGGAGGGTT
AAGTTTGGTTAGCCATGATAACAACTTTTCGCTCCGCAGCATCGGTTCAAGAACCCTCAAACGATTCGAG
AAATACCAAGTAGATGTGCTAGGCAACATCTACAAAGTGAGAGGGGAAAAGAGAGTTGGGGTGGCGTCAT
CTTCTCATTCGAAAGCCGGGGAAACTATCCGTCCGTTATAAATCAGACAAAATGGCCTGCTTATGAAGCG
GGCCATTTTTGTTTAATCCTGTCGACTTGCCGGAATTCTTTCACAGCCGCATCCCTTTCTTCCGCAGGCA
GCGCCTTCCAGCCCGCCCAGTCGAGAGAACGGAAATCATGCAGTGAGTACCAGCCATCTAGTGTTTCTGC
TGCTTCGCTCATTTTTCTCCCTCCAAATGTTTTTCTCTTCCCTTACTATAACACAGTTTAGAAGAGGGAG
AAAATATTACGGCTGCCGCGAAATTGTCTAAAAGAAGCCTTCTTTTGCCTTTGATTTTCCGGAAAAATGG
ATTATTCTTAAAATGGATACCGTTATACGGATCCCATGACGCTAGTATCCAGCTGGGTCATAGTTCCCCT
GAGATTATCGCTGTGGTATAATGAAAGTTATACCACAGCAATGATCTCAGGGTTACTATGATAAGGGCTT
TCTGCCTATAGGCAGACTGACCCGTGGCGTTGGGGATCGCCTATCGCCCGCTTTCTTCGGGCATTCCCCA
CTCTTAGGCGAACGAAGACCTTGGCGGAAAACGTCAAGGTCTTTTTT
