>Addgene plasmid #100981 | pThermoCas9_ctrl | depositor partial sequence | sequence record 190121 | B. coagulans DSM 1 pta promoter (1-282), sgRNA (spacer removable by BaeI digestion) (283-474), transcr. terminator (475-511)
TTGCCGGAATTCTTTCACAGCCGCATCCCTTTCTTCCGCAGGCAGCGCCTTCCAGCCCGCCCAGTCGAGA
GAACGGAAATCATGCAGTGAGTACCAGCCATCTAGTGTTTCTGCTGCTTCGCTCATTTTTCTCCCTCCAA
ATGTTTTTCTCTTCCCTTACTATAACACAGTTTAGAAGAGGGAGAAAATATTACGGCTGCCGCGAAATTG
TCTAAAAGAAGCCTTCTTTTGCCTTTGATTTTCCGGAAAAATGGATTATTCTTAAAATGGATACCGTTAT
ACGGATCCCATGACGCTAGTATCCAGCTGGGTCATAGTTCCCCTGAGATTATCGCTGTGGTATAATGAAA
GTTATACCACAGCAATGATCTCAGGGTTACTATGATAAGGGCTTTCTGCCTATAGGCAGACTGACCCGTG
GCGTTGGGGATCGCCTATCGCCCGCTTTCTTCGGGCATTCCCCACTCTTAGGCGAACGAAGACCTTGGCG
GAAAACGTCAAGGTCTTTTTT
