>Addgene plasmid #100981 | pThermoCas9_ctrl | depositor partial sequence | sequence record 190122 | pNW33n backbone (512-3918)
ACTATAAAACTATTGTGCATGGGAGGGAAGCTTGGCGTAATCATGGTCATAGCTGTTTCCTGTGTGAAAT
TGTTATCCGCTCACAATTCCACACAACATACGAGCCGGAAGCATAAAGTGTAAAGCCTGGGGTGCCTAAT
GAGTGAGCTAACTCACATTAATTGCGTTGCGCTCACTGCCCGCTTTCCAGTCGGGAAACCTGTCGTGCCA
GCCCTTCAAACTTCCCAAAGGCGAGCCCTAGTGACATTAGAAAACCGACTGTAAAAAGTACAGTCGGCAT
TATCTCATATTATAAAAGCCAGTCATTAGGCCTATCTGACAATTCCTGAATAGAGTTCATAAACAATCCT
GCATGATAACCATCACAAACAGAATGATGTACCTGTAAAGATAGCGGTAAATATATTGAATTACCTTTAT
TAATGAATTTTCCTGCTGTAATAATGGGTAGAAGGTAATTACTATTATTATTGATATTTAAGTTAAACCC
AGTAAATGAAGTCCATGGAATAATAGAAAGAGAAAAAGCATTTTCAGGTATAGGTGTTTTGGGAAACAAT
TTCCCCGAACCATTATATTTCTCTACATCAGAAAGGTATAAATCATAAAACTCTTTGAAGTCATTCTTTA
CAGGAGTCCAAATACCAGAGAATGTTTTAGATACACCATCAAAAATTGTATAAAGTGGCTCTAACTTATC
CCAATAACCTAACTCTCCGTCGCTATTGTAACCAGTTCTAAAAGCTGTATTTGAGTTTATCACCCTTGTC
ACTAAGAAAATAAATGCAGGGTAAAATTTATATCCTTCTTGTTTTATGTTTCGGTATAAAACACTAATAT
CAATTTCTGTGGTTATACTAAAAGTCGTTTGTTGGTTCAAATAATGATTAAATATCTCTTTTCTCTTCCA
ATTGTCTAAATCAATTTTATTAAAGTTCATTTGATATGCCTCCTAAATTTTTATCTAAAGTGAATTTAGG
AGGCTTACTTGTCTGCTTTCTTCATTAGAATCAATCCTTTTTTAAAAGTCAATCCCGTTTGTTGAACTAC
TCTTTAATAAAATAATTTTTCCGTTCCCAATTCCACATTGCAATAATAGAAAATCCATCTTCATCGGCTT
TTTCGTCATCATCTGTATGAATCAAATCGCCTTCTTCTGTGTCATCAAGGTTTAATTTTTTATGTATTTC
TTTTAACAAACCACCATAGGAGATTAACCTTTTACGGTGTAAACCTTCCTCCAAATCAGACAAACGTTTC
AAATTCTTTTCTTCATCATCGGTCATAAAATCCGTATCCTTTACAGGATATTTTGCAGTTTCGTCAATTG
CCGATTGTATATCCGATTTATATTTATTTTTCGGTCGAATCATTTGAACTTTTACATTTGGATCATAGTC
TAATTTCATTGCCTTTTTCCAAAATTGAATCCATTGTTTTTGATTCACGTAGTTTTCTGTATTCTTAAAA
TAAGTTGGTTCCACACATACCAATACATGCATGTGCTGATTATAAGAATTATCTTTATTATTTATTGTCA
CTTCCGTTGCACGCATAAAACCAACAAGATTTTTATTAATTTTTTTATATTGCATCATTCGGCGAAATCC
TTGAGCCATATCTGACAAACTCTTATTTAATTCTTCGCCATCATAAACATTTTTAACTGTTAATGTGAGA
AACAACCAACGAACTGTTGGCTTTTGTTTAATAACTTCAGCAACAACCTTTTGTGACTGAATGCCATGTT
TCATTGCTCTCCTCCAGTTGCACATTGGACAAAGCCTGGATTTACAAAACCACACTCGATACAACTTTCT
TTCGCCTGTTTCACGATTTTGTTTATACTCTAATATTTCAGCACAATCTTTTACTCTTTCAGCCTTTTTA
AATTCAAGAATATGCAGAAGTTCAAAGTAATCAACATTAGCGATTTTCTTTTCTCTCCATGGTCTCACTT
TTCCACTTTTTGTCTTGTCCACTAAAACCCTTGATTTTTCATCTGAATAAATGCTACTATTAGGACACAT
AATATTAAAAGAAACCCCCATCTATTTAGTTATTTGTTTGGTCACTTATAACTTTAACAGATGGGGTTTT
TCTGTGCAACCAATTTTAAGGGTTTTCAATACTTTAAAACACATACATACCAACACTTCAACGCACCTTT
CAGCAACTAAAATAAAAATGACGTTATTTCTATATGTATCAAGAATAGAAAGAACTCGTTTTTCGCTACG
CTCAAAACGCAAAAAAAGCACTCATTCGAGTGCTTTTTCTTATCGCTCCAAATCATGCGATTTTTTCCTC
TTTGCTTTTCTTTGCTCACGAAGTTCTCGATCACGCTGCAAAACATCTTGAAGCGAAAAAGTATTCTTCT
TTTCTTCCGATCGCTCATGCTGACGCACGAAAAGCCCTCTAGGCGCATAGGAACAACTCCTAAATGCATG
TGAGGGGTTTTCTCGTCCATGTGAACAGTCGCATACGCAATATTTTGTTTCCCATACTGCATTAATGAAT
CGGCCAACGCGCGGGGAGAGGCGGTTTGCGTATTGGGCGCTCTTCCGCTTCCTCGCTCACTGACTCGCTG
CGCTCGGTCGTTCGGCTGCGGCGAGCGGTATCAGCTCACTCAAAGGCGGTAATACGGTTATCCACAGAAT
CAGGGGATAACGCAGGAAAGAACATGTGAGCAAAAGGCCAGCAAAAGGCCAGGAACCGTAAAAAGGCCGC
GTTGCTGGCGTTTTTCCATAGGCTCCGCCCCCCTGACGAGCATCACAAAAATCGACGCTCAAGTCAGAGG
TGGCGAAACCCGACAGGACTATAAAGATACCAGGCGTTTCCCCCTGGAAGCTCCCTCGTGCGCTCTCCTG
TTCCGACCCTGCCGCTTACCGGATACCTGTCCGCCTTTCTCCCTTCGGGAAGCGTGGCGCTTTCTCATAG
CTCACGCTGTAGGTATCTCAGTTCGGTGTAGGTCGTTCGCTCCAAGCTGGGCTGTGTGCACGAACCCCCC
GTTCAGCCCGACCGCTGCGCCTTATCCGGTAACTATCGTCTTGAGTCCAACCCGGTAAGACACGACTTAT
CGCCACTGGCAGCAGCCACTGGTAACAGGATTAGCAGAGCGAGGTATGTAGGCGGTGCTACAGAGTTCTT
GAAGTGGTGGCCTAACTACGGCTACACTAGAAGAACAGTATTTGGTATCTGCGCTCTGCTGAAGCCAGTT
ACCTTCGGAAAAAGAGTTGGTAGCTCTTGATCCGGCAAACAAACCACCGCTGGTAGCGGTGGTTTTTTTG
TTTGCAAGCAGCAGATTACGCGCAGAAAAAAAGGATCTCAAGAAGATCCTTTGATCTTTTCTACGGGGTC
TGACGCTCAGTGGAACGAAAACTCACGTTAAGGGATTTTGGTCATGA
