>Addgene plasmid #100981 | pThermoCas9_ctrl | depositor partial sequence | sequence record 190123 | B. smithii xylL promoter (3919-4163), ThermoCas9 (4164-7467), trascr. terminator (7413-7474)
GAACATCCTCTTTCTTAGTTTGTATAGTCAATAAACGAACTAAATTTTCATTTTTATCTTTTTCTAGACA
TTTTTATTGTATCGTATTTTTTATTCAAAAAAAATATTGAATTTTAAAAATGATGGTGCAGTATGAAGGT
GTACTTAGTTTATTGGTTAAACAAAGTACGCATCAATATATTTTTTTTGATGCGATTTGAATTCGCTTTC
ATTATCTAAAACATTCAATCGAGGAGGTAACTTAAATGAAGTATAAAATCGGTCTTGATATCGGCATTAC
GTCTATCGGTTGGGCTGTCATTAATTTGGACATTCCTCGCATCGAAGATTTAGGTGTCCGCATTTTTGAC
AGAGCGGAAAACCCGAAAACCGGGGAGTCACTAGCTCTTCCACGTCGCCTCGCCCGCTCCGCCCGACGTC
GTCTGCGGCGTCGCAAACATCGACTGGAGCGCATTCGCCGCCTGTTCGTCCGCGAAGGAATTTTAACGAA
GGAAGAGCTGAACAAGCTGTTTGAAAAAAAGCACGAAATCGACGTCTGGCAGCTTCGTGTTGAAGCACTG
GATCGAAAACTAAATAACGATGAATTAGCCCGCATCCTTCTTCATCTGGCTAAACGGCGTGGATTTAGAT
CCAACCGCAAGAGTGAGCGCACCAACAAAGAAAACAGTACGATGCTCAAACATATTGAAGAAAACCAATC
CATTCTTTCAAGTTACCGAACGGTTGCAGAAATGGTTGTCAAGGATCCGAAATTTTCCCTGCACAAGCGT
AATAAAGAGGATAATTACACCAACACTGTTGCCCGCGACGATCTTGAACGGGAAATCAAACTGATTTTCG
CCAAACAGCGCGAATATGGGAACATCGTTTGCACAGAAGCATTTGAACACGAGTATATTTCCATTTGGGC
ATCGCAACGCCCTTTTGCTTCTAAGGATGATATCGAGAAAAAAGTCGGTTTCTGTACGTTTGAGCCTAAA
GAAAAACGCGCGCCAAAAGCAACATACACATTCCAGTCCTTCACCGTCTGGGAACATATTAACAAACTTC
GTCTTGTCTCCCCGGGAGGCATCCGGGCACTAACCGATGATGAACGTCGTCTTATATACAAGCAAGCATT
TCATAAAAATAAAATCACCTTCCATGATGTTCGAACATTGCTTAACTTGCCTGACGACACCCGTTTTAAA
GGTCTTTTATATGACCGAAACACCACGCTGAAGGAAAATGAGAAAGTTCGCTTCCTTGAACTCGGCGCCT
ATCATAAAATACGGAAAGCGATCGACAGCGTCTATGGCAAAGGAGCAGCAAAATCATTTCGTCCGATTGA
TTTTGATACATTTGGCTACGCATTAACGATGTTTAAAGACGACACCGACATTCGCAGTTACTTGCGAAAC
GAATACGAACAAAATGGAAAACGAATGGAAAATCTAGCGGATAAAGTCTATGATGAAGAATTGATTGAAG
AACTTTTAAACTTATCGTTTTCTAAGTTTGGTCATCTATCCCTTAAAGCGCTTCGCAACATCCTTCCATA
TATGGAACAAGGCGAAGTCTACTCAACCGCTTGTGAACGAGCAGGATATACATTTACAGGGCCAAAGAAA
AAACAGAAAACGGTATTGCTGCCGAACATTCCGCCGATCGCCAATCCGGTCGTCATGCGCGCACTGACAC
AGGCACGCAAAGTGGTCAATGCCATTATCAAAAAGTACGGCTCACCGGTCTCCATCCATATCGAACTGGC
CCGGGAACTATCACAATCCTTTGATGAACGACGTAAAATGCAGAAAGAACAGGAAGGAAACCGAAAGAAA
AACGAAACTGCCATTCGCCAACTTGTTGAATATGGGCTGACGCTCAATCCAACTGGGCTTGACATTGTGA
AATTCAAACTATGGAGCGAACAAAACGGAAAATGTGCCTATTCACTCCAACCGATCGAAATCGAGCGGTT
GCTCGAACCAGGCTATACAGAAGTCGACCATGTGATTCCATACAGCCGAAGCTTGGACGATAGCTATACC
AATAAAGTTCTTGTGTTGACAAAGGAGAACCGTGAAAAAGGAAACCGCACCCCAGCTGAATATTTAGGAT
TAGGCTCAGAACGTTGGCAACAGTTCGAGACGTTTGTCTTGACAAATAAGCAGTTTTCGAAAAAGAAGCG
GGATCGACTCCTTCGGCTTCATTACGATGAAAACGAAGAAAATGAGTTTAAAAATCGTAATCTAAATGAT
ACCCGTTATATCTCACGCTTCTTGGCTAACTTTATTCGCGAACATCTCAAATTCGCCGACAGCGATGACA
AACAAAAAGTATACACGGTCAACGGCCGTATTACCGCCCATTTACGCAGCCGTTGGAATTTTAACAAAAA
CCGGGAAGAATCGAATTTGCATCATGCCGTCGATGCTGCCATCGTCGCCTGCACAACGCCGAGCGATATC
GCCCGAGTCACCGCCTTCTATCAACGGCGCGAACAAAACAAAGAACTGTCCAAAAAGACGGATCCGCAGT
TTCCGCAGCCTTGGCCGCACTTTGCTGATGAACTGCAGGCGCGTTTATCAAAAAATCCAAAGGAGAGTAT
AAAAGCTCTCAATCTTGGAAATTATGATAACGAGAAACTCGAATCGTTGCAGCCGGTTTTTGTCTCCCGA
ATGCCGAAGCGGAGCATAACAGGAGCGGCTCATCAAGAAACATTGCGGCGTTATATCGGCATCGACGAAC
GGAGCGGAAAAATACAGACGGTCGTCAAAAAGAAACTATCCGAGATCCAACTGGATAAAACAGGTCATTT
CCCAATGTACGGGAAAGAAAGCGATCCAAGGACATATGAAGCCATTCGCCAACGGTTGCTTGAACATAAC
AATGACCCAAAAAAGGCGTTTCAAGAGCCTCTGTATAAACCGAAGAAGAACGGAGAACTAGGTCCTATCA
TCCGAACAATCAAAATCATCGATACGACAAATCAAGTTATTCCGCTCAACGATGGCAAAACAGTCGCCTA
CAACAGCAACATCGTGCGGGTCGACGTCTTTGAGAAAGATGGCAAATATTATTGTGTCCCTATCTATACA
ATAGATATGATGAAAGGGATCTTGCCAAACAAGGCGATCGAGCCGAACAAACCGTACTCTGAGTGGAAGG
AAATGACGGAGGACTATACATTCCGATTCAGTCTATACCCAAATGATCTTATCCGTATCGAATTTCCCCG
AGAAAAAACAATAAAGACTGCTGTGGGGGAAGAAATCAAAATTAAGGATCTGTTCGCCTATTATCAAACC
ATCGACTCCTCCAATGGAGGGTTAAGTTTGGTTAGCCATGATAACAACTTTTCGCTCCGCAGCATCGGTT
CAAGAACCCTCAAACGATTCGAGAAATACCAAGTAGATGTGCTAGGCAACATCTACAAAGTGAGAGGGGA
AAAGAGAGTTGGGGTGGCGTCATCTTCTCATTCGAAAGCCGGGGAAACTATCCGTCCGTTATAAATCAGA
CAAAATGGCCTGCTTATGAAGCGGGCCATTTTTGTTTAATCCTGTCGAC
